Addgene plasmid #210730: AAV-Dlx-tTA
Purpose: AAV vector expressing tetracycline-controlled transactivator (tTA) under Dlx promoter (for expressing tTA in GABAergic neurons)
Depositing lab: Wei Xu. Depositing organization: University of Texas Southwestern Medical Center. Publication: Brain-wide circuit-specific targeting of astrocytes. Thompson A, Arano R, Saleem U, Preciado R, Munoz L, Nelson I, Ramos K, Kim Y, Li Y, Xu W. Cell Rep Methods. 2023 Dec 18;3(12):100653. doi: 10.1016/j.crmeth.2023.100653. Epub 2023 Dec 4. PubMed 38052209.
Backbone
  Vector backbone: AAV2
  Vector type: AAV
Growth in bacteria
  Bacterial resistance: Ampicillin, 100 μg/mL
  Growth temperature: 37°C
  Growth strain: NEB Stable
  Copy number: High Copy
Gene/Insert
  Gene/Insert name: tetracycline-controlled transactivator (tTA)
  Species: Synthetic
  Promoter: Dlx
  Cloning method: Gibson Cloning
Terms and licenses: Academic/Nonprofit Terms; Industry Terms: Not Available to Industry
How to cite: AAV-Dlx-tTA was a gift from Wei Xu (Addgene plasmid # 210730 ; http://n2t.net/addgene:210730 ; RRID:Addgene_210730)
