[The description below was written by a language model from this plasmid's Addgene catalogue record and pLannotate feature annotations shown in this document.]
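Description:
AAV-Dlx-tTA is an adeno-associated virus transfer plasmid built on an AAV2 backbone and designed to deliver the tetracycline-controlled transactivator (tTA) to GABAergic neurons. In bacteria it is maintained as a high-copy plasmid through a ColE1/pUC-type origin and selected with ampicillin via the β-lactamase gene and its own promoter. An f1 phage origin is also present, along with short pBR322-derived remnants (bom and rop fragments) that have no evident functional role. The sequenced record is 5,675 nt.

The expression cassette lies between AAV2 inverted terminal repeats, the cis elements needed for replication and packaging of the genome into AAV particles. The downstream ITR is annotated in full, whereas the upstream one is detected only as two short fragments, which may reflect the difficulty of sequencing or annotating these structured repeats. The catalogue entry gives Dlx as the promoter. The automated annotation does not label it, but an unannotated stretch between the upstream ITR and the chimeric β-globin/immunoglobulin intron is where it would be expected to sit. The intron precedes the transactivator coding sequence, which is followed by a WPRE to enhance transcript stability and expression, and then a human growth hormone polyadenylation signal. The annotation tool calls the coding region an rtTA3 fragment with a VP48 activation domain (three minimal VP16 repeats). This probably reflects the close sequence similarity among Tet transactivators, and the depositor describes the insert as tTA, the form that activates Tet-responsive promoters in the absence of doxycycline.

The vector is intended to restrict tTA expression to inhibitory neurons, so that a second TRE-driven construct can be switched on selectively in them. The associated publication concerns circuit-specific targeting of astrocytes.
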