Features (pLannotate 1.2.2; 17 found; start..end, strand, type, name):
     11..599     +  rep_origin     ori: high-copy-number ColE1/pMB1/pBR322/pUC origin of replication
    672..699     +  repeat_region  AAV2 ITR (fragment): inverted terminal repeat of adeno-associated virus serotype 2 inverted
    728..755     +  repeat_region  AAV2 ITR (fragment): inverted terminal repeat of adeno-associated virus serotype 2 inverted
   1346..1375    -  misc_feature   MCS (fragment): pBluescript multiple cloning site
   1509..1641    +  intron         chimeric intron: chimera between introns from human β-globin and immunoglobulin heavy chain genes
   1691..2388    +  CDS            rtTA3 (fragment): reverse tetracycline transactivator 3 activates expression from Tet-responsive promoters in the presence of doxycycline
   2318..2428    +  CDS            VP48: 3 tandem repeats of the minimal activation domain of herpes simplex virus VP16 (Cheng et al., 2013)
   2438..2462    +  misc_feature   MCS (fragment): pBluescript multiple cloning site
   2462..3050    +  misc_feature   WPRE: woodchuck hepatitis virus posttranscriptional regulatory element
   3082..3558    +  polyA_signal   hGH poly(A) signal: human growth hormone polyadenylation signal
   3598..3738    +  repeat_region  AAV2 ITR: inverted terminal repeat of adeno-associated virus serotype 2 inverted
   3743..3794    -  misc_feature   bom (fragment): basis of mobility region from pBR322
   3813..4268    +  rep_origin     f1 ori (sequence partly withheld): f1 bacteriophage origin of replication; arrow indicates direction of (+) strand synthesis
   4269..4318    -  misc_feature   bom (fragment): basis of mobility region from pBR322
   4420..4455    -  CDS            rop (fragment): Rop protein, which maintains plasmids at low copy number; rop
   4550..4654    +  promoter       AmpR promoter: bla
   4655..5515    +  CDS            AmpR: β-lactamase; bla; confers resistance to ampicillin, carbenicillin, and related antibiotics
>Addgene plasmid #210730 | AAV-Dlx-tTA | addgene full sequence | sequence record 418040 | Addgene NGS Result
AAGGATCTTCTTGAGATCCTTTTTTTCTGCGCGTAATCTGCTGCTTGCAAACAAAAAAACCACCGCTACC
AGCGGTGGTTTGTTTGCCGGATCAAGAGCTACCAACTCTTTTTCCGAAGGTAACTGGCTTCAGCAGAGCG
CAGATACCAAATACTGTTCTTCTAGTGTAGCCGTAGTTAGGCCACCACTTCAAGAACTCTGTAGCACCGC
CTACATACCTCGCTCTGCTAATCCTGTTACCAGTGGCTGCTGCCAGTGGCGATAAGTCGTGTCTTACCGG
GTTGGACTCAAGACGATAGTTACCGGATAAGGCGCAGCGGTCGGGCTGAACGGGGGGTTCGTGCACACAG
CCCAGCTTGGAGCGAACGACCTACACCGAACTGAGATACCTACAGCGTGAGCTATGAGAAAGCGCCACGC
TTCCCGAAGGGAGAAAGGCGGACAGGTATCCGGTAAGCGGCAGGGTCGGAACAGGAGAGCGCACGAGGGA
GCTTCCAGGGGGAAACGCCTGGTATCTTTATAGTCCTGTCGGGTTTCGCCACCTCTGACTTGAGCGTCGA
TTTTTGTGATGCTCGTCAGGGGGGCGGAGCCTATGGAAAAACGCCAGCAACGCGGCCTTTTTACGGTTCC
TGGCCTTTTGCTGGCCTTTTGCTCACATGTCCTGCAGGCAGCTGCGCGCTCGCTCGCTCACTGAGGCCGC
CCGGGCGTCGGGCGACCTTTGGTCGCCCGGCCTCAGTGAGCGAGCGAGCGCGCAGAGAGGGAGTGGCCAA
CTCCATCACTAGGGGTTCCTGCGGCCGCACGCGTTTATTCAGAATGTTATGCACTCACAGTGGTTTGGCA
TGCATCTGGTGAATTTTTTTTAACGAAAAATTAGTGTTGGTTTCGATGTATGGTAGCATTCTCCCTAACG
TAATTTGAATAATTCAGCAAAGCCCCACTACCAGCTGTACTTCTGCAGCCTCTTCCATTCTTTTCAGCAT
TATAATTTTGGTTAATTTTCAATTTTAGGTCCTACGTCTCTGCAATTTGTGTATGAATAACAGAATAATT
TCCCTCTTTTGTTTCGCCTTTCCTGTTCCTGAATCTAAATAAAGATGGCTTTTTAGTATTAAAAGTGGAA
GAAAATTACAGGTAATTATCTTTGACGGTAAAAACGCTGTAATCAGCGGGCTACATGAAAAATTACTCTA
ATTATGGCTGCATTTAAGAGAATGGAAAAAAACCTTCTTGTGGATAAAAACCTTAAATTGTCCCCAATGT
CTGCTTCAAATTGGATGGCACTGCAGCTGGAGGCTTTGTTCAGAATTGATCCTGGGGAGCTACGAACCCA
AAGTTTCACAGTAGGAAGCTTGATATCGAATTCCTGCAGCCCGGGCTGGGCATAAAAGTCAGGGCAGAGC
CATCTATTGCTTACATTTGCTTCTAGCCTGCAGGTCGAGGAGCGCAGCCTTCCAGAAGCAGAGCGCGGCG
CCTTAAGCTGCAGAAGTTGGTCGTGAGGCACTGGGCAGGTAAGTATCAAGGTTACAAGACAGGTTTAAGG
AGACCAATAGAAACTGGGCTTGTCGAGACAGAGAAGACTCTTGCGTTTCTGATAGGCACCTATTGGTCTT
ACTGACATCCACTTTGCCTTTCTCTCCACAGGTGTCCACTCCCAGTTCAATTACAGCTCTTAAGAAAGAC
CGGTGCCACCATGTCTAGACTGGACAAGAGCAAAGTCATAAACTCTGCTCTGGAATTACTCAATGAAGTC
GGTATCGAAGGCCTGACGACAAGGAAACTCGCTCAAAAGCTGGGAGTTGAGCAGCCTACCCTGTACTGGC
ACGTGAAGAACAAGCGGGCCCTGCTCGATGCCCTGGCAATCGAGATGCTGGACAGGCATCATACCCACTT
CTGCCCCCTGGAAGGCGAGTCATGGCAAGACTTTCTGCGGAACAACGCCAAGTCATTCCGCTGTGCTCTC
CTCTCACATCGCGACGGGGCTAAAGTGCATCTCGGCACCCGCCCAACAGAGAAACAGTACGAAACCCTGG
AAAATCAGCTCGCGTTCCTGTGTCAGCAAGGCTTCTCCCTGGAGAACGCACTGTACGCTCTGTCCGCCGT
GGGCCACTTTACACTGGGCTGCGTATTGGAGGATCAGGAGCATCAAGTAGCAAAAGAGGAAAGAGAGACA
CCTACCACCGATTCTATGCCCCCACTTCTGAGACAAGCAATTGAGCTGTTCGACCATCAGGGAGCCGAAC
CTGCCTTCCTTTTCGGCCTGGAACTAATCATATGTGGCCTGGAGAAACAGCTAAAGTGCGAAAGCGGCGG
GCCGGCCGACGCCCTTGACGATTTTGACTTAGACATGCTCCCAGCCGATGCCCTTGACGACTTTGACCTT
GATATGCTGCCTGCTGACGCTCTTGACGATTTTGACCTTGACATGCTCCCCGGGTAAGAATTCGATATCA
AGCTTATCGATAATCAACCTCTGGATTACAAAATTTGTGAAAGATTGACTGGTATTCTTAACTATGTTGC
TCCTTTTACGCTATGTGGATACGCTGCTTTAATGCCTTTGTATCATGCTATTGCTTCCCGTATGGCTTTC
ATTTTCTCCTCCTTGTATAAATCCTGGTTGCTGTCTCTTTATGAGGAGTTGTGGCCCGTTGTCAGGCAAC
GTGGCGTGGTGTGCACTGTGTTTGCTGACGCAACCCCCACTGGTTGGGGAATTGCCACCACCTGTCAGCT
CCTTTCCGGAACTTTCGCTTTCCCCCTCCCTATTGCCACGGCGGAACTCATCGCCGCCTGCCTTGCCCGC
TGCTGGACAGGGGCTCGGCTGTTGGGCACTGACAATTCCGTGGTGTTGTCGGGGAAATCATCGTCCTTTC
CTTGGCTGCTCGCCTATGTTGCCACCTGGATTCTGCGCGGGACGTCCTTCTGCTACGTCCCTTCGGCCCT
CAATCCAGCGGACCTTCCTTCCCGCGGCCTGCTGCCGGCTCTGCGGCCTCTTCCGCGTCTTCGCCTTCGC
CCTCAGACGAGTCGGATCTCCCTTTGGGCCGCCTCCCCGCATCGATACCGAGCGCTGCTCGAGAGATCTA
CGGGTGGCATCCCTGTGACCCCTCCCCAGTGCCTCTCCTGGCCCTGGAAGTTGCCACTCCAGTGCCCACC
AGCCTTGTCCTAATAAAATTAAGTTGCATCATTTTGTCTGACTAGGTGTCCTTCTATAATATTATGGGGT
GGAGGGGGGTGGTATGGAGCAAGGGGCAAGTTGGGAAGACAACCTGTAGGGCCTGCGGGGTCTATTGGGA
ACCAAGCTGGAGTGCAGTGGCACAATCTTGGCTCACTGCAATCTCCGCCTCCTGGGTTCAAGCGATTCTC
CTGCCTCAGCCTCCCGAGTTGTTGGGATTCCAGGCATGCATGACCAGGCTCAGCTAATTTTTGTTTTTTT
GGTAGAGACGGGGTTTCACCATATTGGCCAGGCTGGTCTCCAACTCCTAATCTCAGGTGATCTACCCACC
TTGGCCTCCCAAATTGCTGGGATTACAGGCGTGAACCACTGCTCCCTTCCCTGTCCTTCTGATTTTGTAG
GTAACCACGTGCGGACCGAGCGGCCGCAGGAACCCCTAGTGATGGAGTTGGCCACTCCCTCTCTGCGCGC
TCGCTCGCTCACTGAGGCCGGGCGACCAAAGGTCGCCCGACGCCCGGGCTTTGCCCGGGCGGCCTCAGTG
AGCGAGCGAGCGCGCAGCTGCCTGCAGGGGCGCCTGATGCGGTATTTTCTCCTTACGCATCTGTGCGGTA
TTTCACACCGCATA
[95 nt withheld, positions 3795-3889]
T
[46 nt withheld, positions 3891-3936]
C
[141 nt withheld, positions 3938-4078]
CCTTTGACGTTGGAGTCCACGTTCTTT
[37 nt withheld, positions 4106-4142]
ACTCTATCTCGGGCTATTCTTTTGATTTATAAGGGATTTTGCCGATTTCGGTCTATTGGTTAAAAAATGA
GCTGATTTAACAAAAATTTAACGCGAATTTTAACAAAATATTAACGTTTACAATTTTATGGTGCACTCTC
AGTACAATCTGCTCTGATGCCGCATAGTTAAGCCAGCCCCGACACCCGCCAACACCCGCTGACGCGCCCT
GACGGGCTTGTCTGCTCCCGGCATCCGCTTACAGACAAGCTGTGACCGTCTCCGGGAGCTGCATGTGTCA
GAGGTTTTCACCGTCATCACCGAAACGCGCGAGACGAAAGGGCCTCGTGATACGCCTATTTTTATAGGTT
AATGTCATGATAATAATGGTTTCTTAGACGTCAGGTGGCACTTTTCGGGGAAATGTGCGCGGAACCCCTA
TTTGTTTATTTTTCTAAATACATTCAAATATGTATCCGCTCATGAGACAATAACCCTGATAAATGCTTCA
ATAATATTGAAAAAGGAAGAGTATGAGTATTCAACATTTCCGTGTCGCCCTTATTCCCTTTTTTGCGGCA
TTTTGCCTTCCTGTTTTTGCTCACCCAGAAACGCTGGTGAAAGTAAAAGATGCTGAAGATCAGTTGGGTG
CACGAGTGGGTTACATCGAACTGGATCTCAACAGCGGTAAGATCCTTGAGAGTTTTCGCCCCGAAGAACG
TTTTCCAATGATGAGCACTTTTAAAGTTCTGCTATGTGGCGCGGTATTATCCCGTATTGACGCCGGGCAA
GAGCAACTCGGTCGCCGCATACACTATTCTCAGAATGACTTGGTTGAGTACTCACCAGTCACAGAAAAGC
ATCTTACGGATGGCATGACAGTAAGAGAATTATGCAGTGCTGCCATAACCATGAGTGATAACACTGCGGC
CAACTTACTTCTGACAACGATCGGAGGACCGAAGGAGCTAACCGCTTTTTTGCACAACATGGGGGATCAT
GTAACTCGCCTTGATCGTTGGGAACCGGAGCTGAATGAAGCCATACCAAACGACGAGCGTGACACCACGA
TGCCTGTAGCAATGGCAACAACGTTGCGCAAACTATTAACTGGCGAACTACTTACTCTAGCTTCCCGGCA
ACAATTAATAGACTGGATGGAGGCGGATAAAGTTGCAGGACCACTTCTGCGCTCGGCCCTTCCGGCTGGC
TGGTTTATTGCTGATAAATCTGGAGCCGGTGAGCGTGGGTCTCGCGGTATCATTGCAGCACTGGGGCCAG
ATGGTAAGCCCTCCCGTATCGTAGTTATCTACACGACGGGGAGTCAGGCAACTATGGATGAACGAAATAG
ACAGATCGCTGAGATAGGTGCCTCACTGATTAAGCATTGGTAACTGTCAGACCAAGTTTACTCATATATA
CTTTAGATTGATTTAAAACTTCATTTTTAATTTAAAAGGATCTAGGTGAAGATCCTTTTTGATAATCTCA
TGACCAAAATCCCTTAACGTGAGTTTTCGTTCCACTGAGCGTCAGACCCCGTAGAAAAGATCA
